>Addgene plasmid #167666 | pRU44 | addgene full sequence | sequence record 335586 | Addgene NGS Result
CGTATTGGGCGCTCTTCCGCTTCCTCGCTCACTGACTCGCTGCGCTCGGTCGTTCGGCTGCGGCGAGCGG
TATCAGCTCACTCAAAGGCGGTAATACGGTTATCCACAGAATCAGGGGATAACGCAGGAAAGAACATGTG
AGCAAAAGGCCAGCAAAAGGCCAGGAACCGTAAAAAGGCCGCGTTGCTGGCGTTTTTCCATAGGCTCCGC
CCCCCTGACGAGCATCACAAAAATCGACGCTCAAGTCAGAGGTGGCGAAACCCGACAGGACTATAAAGAT
ACCAGGCGTTTCCCCCTGGAAGCTCCCTCGTGCGCTCTCCTGTTCCGACCCTGCCGCTTACCGGATACCT
GTCCGCCTTTCTCCCTTCGGGAAGCGTGGCGCTTTCTCATAGCTCACGCTGTAGGTATCTCAGTTCGGTG
TAGGTCGTTCGCTCCAAGCTGGGCTGTGTGCACGAACCCCCCGTTCAGCCCGACCGCTGCGCCTTATCCG
GTAACTATCGTCTTGAGTCCAACCCGGTAAGACACGACTTATCGCCACTGGCAGCAGCCACTGGTAACAG
GATTAGCAGAGCGAGGTATGTAGGCGGTGCTACAGAGTTCTTGAAGTGGTGGCCTAACTACGGCTACACT
AGAAGAACAGTATTTGGTATCTGCGCTCTGCTGAAGCCAGTTACCTTCGGAAAAAGAGTTGGTAGCTCTT
GATCCGGCAAACAAACCACCGCTGGTAGCGGTGGTTTTTTTGTTTGCAAGCAGCAGATTACGCGCAGAAA
AAAAGGATCTCAAGAAGATCCTTTGATCTTTTCTACGGGGTCTGACGCTCAGTGGAACGAAAACTCACGT
TAAGGGATTTTGGTCATGAGATTATCAAAAAGGATCTTCACCTAGATCCTTTTAAATTAAAAATGAAGTT
TTAAATCAATCTAAAGTATATATGAGTAAACTTGGTCTGACAGTTACCAATGCTTAATCAGTGAGGCACC
TATCTCAGCGATCTGTCTATTTCGTTCATCCATAGTTGCCTGACTCCCCGTCGTGTAGATAACTACGATA
CGGGAGGGCTTACCATCTGGCCCCAGTGCTGCAATGATACCGCGAGATCCACGCTCACCGGCTCCAGATT
TATCAGCAATAAACCAGCCAGCCGGAAGGGCCGAGCGCAGAAGTGGTCCTGCAACTTTATCCGCCTCCAT
CCAGTCTATTAATTGTTGCCGGGAAGCTAGAGTAAGTAGTTCGCCAGTTAATAGTTTGCGCAACGTTGTT
GCCATTGCTACAGGCATCGTGGTGTCACGCTCGTCGTTTGGTATGGCTTCATTCAGCTCCGGTTCCCAAC
GATCAAGGCGAGTTACATGATCCCCCATGTTGTGCAAAAAAGCGGTTAGCTCCTTCGGTCCTCCGATCGT
TGTCAGAAGTAAGTTGGCCGCAGTGTTATCACTCATGGTTATGGCAGCACTGCATAATTCTCTTACTGTC
ATGCCATCCGTAAGATGCTTTTCTGTGACTGGTGAGTACTCAACCAAGTCATTCTGAGAATAGTGTATGC
GGCGACCGAGTTGCTCTTGCCCGGCGTCAATACGGGATAATACCGCGCCACATAGCAGAACTTTAAAAGT
GCTCATCATTGGAAAACGTTCTTCGGGGCGAAAACTCTCAAGGATCTTACCGCTGTTGAGATCCAGTTCG
ATGTAACCCACTCGTGCACCCAACTGATCTTCAGCATCTTTTACTTTCACCAGCGTTTCTGGGTGAGCAA
AAACAGGAAGGCAAAATGCCGCAAAAAAGGGAATAAGGGCGACACGGAAATGTTGAATACTCATACTCTT
CCTTTTTCAATATTATTGAAGCATTTATCAGGGTTATTGTCTCATGAGCGGATACATATTTGAATGTATT
TAGAAAAATAAACAAATAGGGGTTCCGCGCACATTTCCCCGAAAAGTGCCACCTGATGCGGTGTGAAATA
CCGCACAGATGCGTAAGGAGAAAATACCGCATCATGAAATTGTAAGCGTTAATATTTTGTTAAAATTCGC
GTTAAATTTTTGTTAAATCAGCTCATTTTTTAACCAATAGGCCGAAATCGGCAAAATCCCTTATAAATCA
AAAGAATAGACCGAGATAGGGT
[37 nt withheld, positions 2123-2159]
AAAGAACGTGGACTCCAACGTCAAAGG
[49 nt withheld, positions 2187-2235]
T
[91 nt withheld, positions 2237-2327]
G
[124 nt withheld, positions 2329-2452]
CCATTCGCCATTCAGGCTGCGCAACTGTTGGGAAGGGCGATCGGTGCGGGCCTCTTCGCTATTACGCCAG
CTGGCGAAAGGGGGATGTGCTGCAAGGCGATTAAGTTGGGTAACGCCAGGGTTTTCCCAGTCACGACGTT
GTAAAACGACGGCCAGTGAATTGTAATACGACTCACTATAGGGCGAATTGGGCCCGACGTCGCATGCTCC
CGGCCGCCATGGCGGCCGGTCTCCAACAGCTGATCCTAAATGCTATCAAGTTTATTATATTTTTGTGAAA
GAAATGTTGTGTTTCAATCTTTGGTCTATCTAATTTCACCCTTCATAAGAAAATGATGTAGCCGTCTGGA
AACAAACTCTCGATACATTTCTTACCCGAAATCTGGTTAACAAAACGCATTGGTGTCGCCGACTCGAAAC
AAACTCTCTGACAATCAGAACTGAAACAACGGACCAATCACTTTGTCTTAGCTATCTAAATAAGCTCATT
GCAGGTCCAACTTTTTTCGCGCAGATTTGCATCCAAAACTTCACTTATGATTCACGAAACGGAAAAAAAA
ACCCAGAAATCTACAGATGAAGAAAAAATCTGAAAATTTTTGCCAAAAAAAGCACCGACTCGGTGCCACT
TTTTCAAGTTGATAACGGACTAGCCTTATTTTAACTTGCTATTTCTAGCTCTAAAACAGGTCTTCTCGAA
GACCCTGACCAATGGTGCTCCCTCAGTGTTATATATACAACAAGATTTGTTTAGATTTGAGCGATGTGGG
AGAAATTAGGAGCTTATATGAAACGCATACATGGGTACTGGGCATGGGTATTAGTGAATATATGGACGAT
AGCCCATTAAATTACATAAAAAGCCCACTTATCTTATTGCTCGATATAAGCTCCGTATATAAACGGAAGT
TGATCCTAAAAGTTCACTTGTTTCGTCCAACATAGCCAAAACAGATGTTCTTAAACCCAGACGCCATTTG
TTTGATTCAGTTATCCATCACAGGCTGAGCCATAAGAAAAATTTAAAGTAAAATAGCGACACCTCTAGAG
GAGGCATGATGATATATTTTTATCTTGTGCAATGTAACATCAGAGATTTTGAGACACGCTGGCGAGACCG
GCCGCCTGCAGGTCGACCATATGGGAGAGCTCCCAACGCGTTGGATGCATAGCTTGAGTATTCTATAGTG
TCACCTAAATAGCTTGGCGTAATCATGGTCATAGCTGTTTCCTGTGTGAAATTGTTATCCGCTCACAATT
CCACACAACATACGAGCCGGAAGCATAAAGTGTAAAGCCTGGGGTGCCTAATGAGTGAGCTAACTCACAT
TAATTGCGTTGCGCTCACTGCCCGCTTTCCAGTCGGGAAACCTGTCGTGCCAGCTGCATTAATGAATCGG
CCAACGCGCGGGGAGAGGCGGTTTG
Features (pLannotate 1.2.2; 13 found; start..end, strand, type, name):
    195..783     -  rep_origin     ori: high-copy-number ColE1/pMB1/pBR322/pUC origin of replication
    954..1814    -  CDS            AmpR: β-lactamase; bla; confers resistance to ampicillin, carbenicillin, and related antibiotics
   1815..1919    -  promoter       AmpR promoter: bla
   1946..1994    +  misc_feature   bom (fragment): basis of mobility region from pBR322
   2024..2452    -  rep_origin     f1 ori (sequence partly withheld): f1 bacteriophage origin of replication; arrow indicates direction of (+) strand synthesis
   2456..2613    -  CDS            lacZα (fragment): LacZα fragment of β-galactosidase; lacZ fragment
   2616..2634    +  promoter       T7 promoter: promoter for bacteriophage T7 RNA polymerase
   3064..3139    -  misc_RNA       gRNA scaffold: guide RNA scaffold for the Streptococcus pyogenes CRISPR/Cas9 system
   3634..3652    -  promoter       SP6 promoter: promoter for bacteriophage SP6 RNA polymerase
   3694..3710    -  protein_bind   lac operator: The lac repressor binds to the lac operator to inhibit transcription in E. coli. This inhibition can be relieved by adding lactose or isopropyl-β-D-thiogalactopyranoside (IPTG). lac repressor encoded by lacI
   3718..3748    -  promoter       lac promoter: promoter for the E. coli lac operon
   3763..3784    -  protein_bind   CAP binding site: CAP binding activates transcription in the presence of cAMP. E. coli catabolite activator protein
   3797..12      -  CDS            lacI (fragment) (across the origin): lac repressor; lacI; The lac repressor binds to the lac operator to inhibit transcription in E. coli. This inhibition can be relieved by adding lactose or isopropyl-β-D-thiogalactopyranoside (IPTG).
