[The description below was written by a language model from this plasmid's Addgene catalogue record and pLannotate feature annotations shown in this document.]
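Description:
pRU44 is a small (about 3.9 kb) bacterial entry plasmid built on the pGEM-T Easy backbone and classed as a CRISPR vector. It serves as the module for cloning the fourth guide RNA (gRNA4) under the Arabidopsis thaliana U3 small nuclear RNA promoter (pAtU3) within a multiplex CRISPR/Cas9 assembly system for generating multiple Arabidopsis mutants. It is maintained at high copy in E. coli through the ColE1/pUC-type origin and selected with ampicillin via the β-lactamase gene and its native promoter. The backbone also carries an f1 phage origin, along with the usual pGEM remnants: a lacZα fragment, lac promoter, lac operator and CAP binding site, a lacI fragment, and a short bom fragment.

The insert sits between the backbone's T7 and SP6 phage promoters, in the former multiple cloning site. The only annotated element within it is a Streptococcus pyogenes Cas9 guide RNA scaffold on the reverse strand. The pAtU3 promoter named in the catalogue entry is not called by the automated annotation. It presumably lies in the unannotated stretch between the scaffold and the SP6 promoter, where it would drive transcription of a spacer–scaffold fusion, U3 promoters being RNA polymerase III-type elements suited to small non-coding transcripts. The record does not specify the cloning sites used to insert the spacer, nor the mechanism by which this entry module is joined with the other gRNA units or moved into a plant destination vector. No Cas9 gene or plant selection marker is present, so these must be supplied by the final assembled construct.
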