Addgene plasmid #167666: pRU44
Purpose: ENTRY vector for gRNA4 cloning under pAtU3 promoter
Depositing lab: Niko Geldner. Depositing organization: Universite de Lausanne (UNIL). Publication: Combined fluorescent seed selection and multiplex CRISPR/Cas9 assembly for fast generation of multiple Arabidopsis mutants. Ursache R, Fujita S, Denervaud Tendon V, Geldner N. Plant Methods. 2021 Oct 30;17(1):111. doi: 10.1186/s13007-021-00811-9. PubMed 34717688.
Backbone
  Vector backbone: pGEM-T Easy
  Vector type: CRISPR
Growth in bacteria
  Bacterial resistance: Ampicillin, 100 μg/mL
  Growth temperature: 37°C
  Growth strain: DH5alpha
  Copy number: High Copy
Gene/Insert
  Gene/Insert name: pAtU3
  Species: A. thaliana (mustard weed)
  Cloning method: Restriction Enzyme; 5′ cloning site Unknown (unknown if destroyed)
  Sequencing primers: 5′ CAGGAAACAGCTATGAC; 3′ GTAAAACGACGGCCAGT
Terms and licenses: Academic/Nonprofit Terms; Industry Terms: Not Available to Industry
Depositor comments: Please visit https://www.biorxiv.org/content/10.1101/2021.05.20.444986v1 for bioRxiv preprint.
How to cite: pRU44 was a gift from Niko Geldner (Addgene plasmid # 167666 ; http://n2t.net/addgene:167666 ; RRID:Addgene_167666)
